>Addgene plasmid #217842 | MZB164 | addgene full sequence | sequence record 433000 | Addgene NGS Result
CAAGGAGATGGCGCCCAACAGTCCCCCGGCCACGGGGCCTGCCACCATACCCACGCCGAAACAAGCGCTC
ATGAGCCCGAAGTGGCGAGCCCGATCTTCCCCATCGGTGATGTCGGCGATATAGGCGCCAGCAACCGCAC
CTGTGGCGCCGGTGATGCCGGCCACGATGCGTCCGGCGTAGAGGATCGAGATCTCGATCCCGCGAAATTA
ATACGACTCACTATAGGGGAATTGTGAGCGGATAACAATTCCCCTCTAGAAATAATTTTGTTTAACTTTA
AGAAGGAGATATACATATGGGCCATCACCATCACCATCACCATCACCATCACGGCAGCATGAGCGATAGC
GAAGTGAACCAGGAAGCGAAACCGGAAGTGAAACCGGAAGTGAAACCGGAAACCCATATTAACCTGAAAG
TGAGCGATGGCAGCAGCGAAATTTTTTTTAAAATTAAAAAAACCACCCCGCTGCGTCGTCTGATGGAAGC
GTTTGCGAAACGTCAGGGCAAAGAAATGGATAGCCTGCGTTTTCTGTATGATGGCATTCGTATTCAGGCG
GATCAGACCCCGGAAGATCTGGATATGGAAGATAACGATATTATTGAAGCGCATCGTGAACAGATTGGCG
GCATGGCAGAAATCGGTACTGGCTTTCCATTCGACCCCCATTATGTGGAAGTCCTGGGCGAGCGCATGCA
CTACGTCGATGTTGGTCCGCGCGATGGCACCCCTGTGCTGTTCCTGCACGGTAACCCGACCTCCTCCTAC
GTGTGGCGCAACATCATCCCGCATGTTGCACCGACCCATCGCTGCATTGCTCCAGACCTGATCGGTATGG
GCAAATCCGACAAACCAGACCTGGGTTATTTCTTCGACGACCACGTCCGCTTCATGGATGCCTTCATCGA
AGCCCTGGGTCTGGAAGAGGTCGTCCTGGTCATTCACGACTGGGGCTCCGCTCTGGGTTTCCACTGGGCC
AAGCGCAATCCAGAGCGCGTCAAAGGTATTGCATTTATGGAGTTCATCCGCCCTATCCCGACCTGGGACG
AATGGCCAGAATTTGCCCGCGAGACCTTCCAGGCCTTCCGCACCACCGACGTCGGCCGCAAGCTGATCAT
CGATCAGAACGTTTTTATCGAGGGTACGCTGCCGATGGGTGTCGTCCGCCCGCTGACTGAAGTCGAGATG
GACCATTACCGCGAGCCGTTCCTGAATCCTGTTGACCGCGAGCCACTGTGGCGCTTCCCAAACGAGCTGC
CAATCGCCGGTGAGCCAGCGAACATCGTCGCGCTGGTCGAAGAATACATGGACTGGCTGCACCAGTCCCC
TGTCCCGAAGCTGCTGTTCTGGGGCACCCCAGGCGTTCTGATCCCACCGGCCGAAGCCGCTCGCCTGGCC
AAAAGCCTGCCTAACTGCAAGGCTGTGGACATCGGCCCGGGTCTGAATCTGCTGCAAGAAGACAACCCGG
ACCTGATCGGCAGCGAGATCGCGCGCTGGCTGTCGACGCTCGAGATTTCCGGCGAGCCAACCACTGGCCT
GGAAGTGCTGTTTCAGGGCCCGATTTAAATAATAAGGATCCATGGGTACCCTCGAGTGAAGACAAGCTTA
GGTATTTATTCGGCGCAAAGTGCGTCGGGTGATGCTGCCAACTTAGTCGAGCACCACCACCACCACCACT
GAGATCCGGCTGCTAACAAAGCCCGAAAGGAAGCTGAGTTGGCTGCTGCCACCGCTGAGCAATAACTAGC
ATAACCCCTTGGGGCCTCTAAACGGGTCTTGAGGGGTTTTTTGCTGAAAGGAGGAACTATATCCGGATTG
GCGAATGGG
[124 nt withheld, positions 1830-1953]
C
[91 nt withheld, positions 1955-2045]
A
[49 nt withheld, positions 2047-2095]
CCTTTGACGTTGGAGTCCACGTTCTTT
[37 nt withheld, positions 2123-2159]
ACCCTATCTCGGTCTATTCTTTTGATTTATAAGGGATTTTGCCGATTTCGGCCTATTGGTTAAAAAATGA
GCTGATTTAACAAAAATTTAACGCGAATTTTAACAAAATATTAACGCTTACAATTTAGGTGGCACTTTTC
GGGGAAATGTGCGCGGAACCCCTATTTGTTTATTTTTCTAAATACATTCAAATATGTATCCGCTCATGAA
TTAATTCTTAGAAAAACTCATCGAGCATCAAATGAAACTGCAATTTATTCATATCAGGATTATCAATACC
ATATTTTTGAAAAAGCCGTTTCTGTAATGAAGGAGAAAACTCACCGAGGCAGTTCCATAGGATGGCAAGA
TCCTGGTATCGGTCTGCGATTCCGACTCGTCCAACATCAATACAACCTATTAATTTCCCCTCGTCAAAAA
TAAGGTTATCAAGTGAGAAATCACCATGAGTGACGACTGAATCCGGTGAGAATGGCAAAAGTTTATGCAT
TTCTTTCCAGACTTGTTCAACAGGCCAGCCATTACGCTCGTCATCAAAATCACTCGCATCAACCAAACCG
TTATTCATTCGTGATTGCGCCTGAGCGAGACGAAATACGCGATCGCTGTTAAAAGGACAATTACAAACAG
GAATCGAATGCAACCGGCGCAGGAACACTGCCAGCGCATCAACAATATTTTCACCTGAATCAGGATATTC
TTCTAATACCTGGAATGCTGTTTTCCCGGGGATCGCAGTGGTGAGTAACCATGCATCATCAGGAGTACGG
ATAAAATGCTTGATGGTCGGAAGAGGCATAAATTCCGTCAGCCAGTTTAGTCTGACCATCTCATCTGTAA
CATCATTGGCAACGCTACCTTTGCCATGTTTCAGAAACAACTCTGGCGCATCGGGCTTCCCATACAATCG
ATAGATTGTCGCACCTGATTGCCCGACATTATCGCGAGCCCATTTATACCCATATAAATCAGCATCCATG
TTGGAATTTAATCGCGGCCTAGAGCAAGACGTTTCCCGTTGAATATGGCTCATAACACCCCTTGTATTAC
TGTTTATGTAAGCAGACAGTTTTATTGTTCATGACCAAAATCCCTTAACGTGAGTTTTCGTTCCACTGAG
CGTCAGACCCCGTAGAAAAGATCAAAGGATCTTCTTGAGATCCTTTTTTTCTGCGCGTAATCTGCTGCTT
GCAAACAAAAAAACCACCGCTACCAGCGGTGGTTTGTTTGCCGGATCAAGAGCTACCAACTCTTTTTCCG
AAGGTAACTGGCTTCAGCAGAGCGCAGATACCAAATACTGTCCTTCTAGTGTAGCCGTAGTTAGGCCACC
ACTTCAAGAACTCTGTAGCACCGCCTACATACCTCGCTCTGCTAATCCTGTTACCAGTGGCTGCTGCCAG
TGGCGATAAGTCGTGTCTTACCGGGTTGGACTCAAGACGATAGTTACCGGATAAGGCGCAGCGGTCGGGC
TGAACGGGGGGTTCGTGCACACAGCCCAGCTTGGAGCGAACGACCTACACCGAACTGAGATACCTACAGC
GTGAGCTATGAGAAAGCGCCACGCTTCCCGAAGGGAGAAAGGCGGACAGGTATCCGGTAAGCGGCAGGGT
CGGAACAGGAGAGCGCACGAGGGAGCTTCCAGGGGGAAACGCCTGGTATCTTTATAGTCCTGTCGGGTTT
CGCCACCTCTGACTTGAGCGTCGATTTTTGTGATGCTCGTCAGGGGGGCGGAGCCTATGGAAAAACGCCA
GCAACGCGGCCTTTTTACGGTTCCTGGCCTTTTGCTGGCCTTTTGCTCACATGTTCTTTCCTGCGTTATC
CCCTGATTCTGTGGATAACCGTATTACCGCCTTTGAGTGAGCTGATACCGCTCGCCGCAGCCGAACGACC
GAGCGCAGCGAGTCAGTGAGCGAGGAAGCGGAAGAGCGCCTGATGCGGTATTTTCTCCTTACGCATCTGT
GCGGTATTTCACACCGCAATGGTGCACTCTCAGTACAATCTGCTCTGATGCCGCATAGTTAAGCCAGTAT
ACACTCCGCTATCGCTACGTGACTGGGTCATGGCTGCGCCCCGACACCCGCCAACACCCGCTGACGCGCC
CTGACGGGCTTGTCTGCTCCCGGCATCCGCTTACAGACAAGCTGTGACCGTCTCCGGGAGCTGCATGTGT
CAGAGGTTTTCACCGTCATCACCGAAACGCGCGAGGCAGCTGCGGTAAAGCTCATCAGCGTGGTCGTGAA
GCGATTCACAGATGTCTGCCTGTTCATCCGCGTCCAGCTCGTTGAGTTTCTCCAGAAGCGTTAATGTCTG
GCTTCTGATAAAGCGGGCCATGTTAAGGGCGGTTTTTTCCTGTTTGGTCACTGATGCCTCCGTGTAAGGG
GGATTTCTGTTCATGGGGGTAATGATACCGATGAAACGAGAGAGGATGCTCACGATACGGGTTACTGATG
ATGAACATGCCCGGTTACTGGAACGTTGTGAGGGTAAACAACTGGCGGTATGGATGCGGCGGGACCAGAG
AAAAATCACTCAGGGTCAATGCCAGCGCTTCGTTAATACAGATGTAGGTGTTCCACAGGGTAGCCAGCAG
CATCCTGCGATGCAGATCCGGAACATAATGGTGCAGGGCGCTGACTTCCGCGTTTCCAGACTTTACGAAA
CACGGAAACCGAAGACCATTCATGTTGTTGCTCAGGTCGCAGACGTTTTGCAGCAGCAGTCGCTTCACGT
TCGCTCGCGTATCGGTGATTCATTCTGCTAACCAGTAAGGCAACCCCGCCAGCCTAGCCGGGTCCTCAAC
GACAGGAGCACGATCATGCGCACCCGTGGGGCCGCCATGCCGGCGATAATGGCCTGCTTCTCGCCGAAAC
GTTTGGTGGCGGGACCAGTGACGAAGGCTTGAGCGAGGGCGTGCAAGATTCCGAATACCGCAAGCGACAG
GCCGATCATCGTCGCGCTCCAGCGAAAGCGGTCCTCGCCGAAAATGACCCAGAGCGCTGCCGGCACCTGT
CCTACGAGTTGCATGATAAAGAAGACAGTCATAAGTGCGGCGACGATAGTCATGCCCCGCGCCCACCGGA
AGGAGCTGACTGGGTTGAAGGCTCTCAAGGGCATCGGTCGAGATCCCGGTGCCTAATGAGTGAGCTAACT
TACATTAATTGCGTTGCGCTCACTGCCCGCTTTCCAGTCGGGAAACCTGTCGTGCCAGCTGCATTAATGA
ATCGGCCAACGCGCGGGGAGAGGCGGTTTGCGTATTGGGCGCCAGGGTGGTTTTTCTTTTCACCAGTGAG
ACGGGCAACAGCTGATTGCCCTTCACCGCCTGGCCCTGAGAGAGTTGCAGCAAGCGGTCCACGCTGGTTT
GCCCCAGCAGGCGAAAATCCTGTTTGATGGTGGTTAACGGCGGGATATAACATGAGCTGTCTTCGGTATC
GTCGTATCCCACTACCGAGATATCCGCACCAACGCGCAGCCCGGACTCGGTAATGGCGCGCATTGCGCCC
AGCGCCATCTGATCGTTGGCAACCAGCATCGCAGTGGGAACGATGCCCTCATTCAGCATTTGCATGGTTT
GTTGAAAACCGGACATGGCACTCCAGTCGCCTTCCCGTTCCGCTATCGGCTGAATTTGATTGCGAGTGAG
ATATTTATGCCAGCCAGCCAGACGCAGACGCGCCGAGACAGAACTTAATGGGCCCGCTAACAGCGCGATT
TGCTGGTGACCCAATGCGACCAGATGCTCCACGCCCAGTCGCGTACCGTCTTCATGGGAGAAAATAATAC
TGTTGATGGGTGTCTGGTCAGAGACATCAAGAAATAACGCCGGAACATTAGTGCAGGCAGCTTCCACAGC
AATGGCATCCTGGTCATCCAGCGGATAGTTAATGATCAGCCCACTGACGCGTTGCGCGAGAAGATTGTGC
ACCGCCGCTTTACAGGCTTCGACGCCGCTTCGTTCTACCATCGACACCACCACGCTGGCACCCAGTTGAT
CGGCGCGAGATTTAATCGCCGCGACAATTTGCGACGGCGCGTGCAGGGCCAGACTGGAGGTGGCAACGCC
AATCAGCAACGACTGTTTGCCCGCCAGTTGTTGTGCCACGCGGTTGGGAATGTAATTCAGCTCCGCCATC
GCCGCTTCCACTTTTTCCCGCGTTTTCGCAGAAACGTGGCTGGCCTGGTTCACCACGCGGGAAACGGTCT
GATAAGAGACACCGGCATACTCTGCGACATCGTATAACGTTACTGGTTTCACATTCACCACCCTGAATTG
ACTCTCTTCCGGGCGCTATCATGCCATACCGCGAAAGGTTTTGCGCCATTCGATGGTGTCCGGGATCTCG
ACGCTCTCCCTTATGCGACTCCTGCATTAGGAAGCAGCCCAGTAGTAGGTTGAGGCCGTTGAGCACCGCC
GCCGCAAGGAATGGTGCATG
Features (pLannotate 1.2.2; 21 found; start..end, strand, type, name):
    209..227     +  promoter       T7 promoter: promoter for bacteriophage T7 RNA polymerase
    228..252     +  protein_bind   lac operator: The lac repressor binds to the lac operator to inhibit transcription in E. coli. This inhibition can be relieved by adding lactose or isopropyl-β-D-thiogalactopyranoside (IPTG). lac repressor encoded by lacI
    267..289     +  RBS            RBS: efficient ribosome binding site from bacteriophage T7 gene 10 (Olins and Rangwala, 1989)
    306..329     +  CDS            8xHis: 8xHis affinity tag
    339..632     +  CDS            SMT3: SMT3_YEAST - Experimental evidence at protein level: Swiss-Prot protein existence level 1. Not known; suppressor of MIF2 mutations. From Saccharomyces cerevisiae (strain ATCC 204508 / S288c) (Baker's yeast).
    633..1523    +  CDS            HaloTag®: modified bacterial dehalogenase that forms covalent bonds with chloroalkane derivatives
   1662..1679    +  CDS            9xHis (fragment): 9xHis affinity tag
   1689..1738    +  CDS            SET1 (fragment): solubility-enhancement tag derived from T7 phage gene 10B
   1746..1793    +  terminator     T7 terminator: transcription terminator for bacteriophage T7 RNA polymerase
   1830..2258    +  rep_origin     f1 ori (sequence partly withheld): f1 bacteriophage origin of replication; arrow indicates direction of (+) strand synthesis
   2311..2368    +  promoter       AmpR promoter (fragment): bla
   2377..3192    -  CDS            KanR: aminoglycoside phosphotransferase; aph(3')-Ia; confers resistance to kanamycin in bacteria or G418 (Geneticin®) in eukaryotes
   3314..3902    +  rep_origin     ori: high-copy-number ColE1/pMB1/pBR322/pUC origin of replication
   4088..4227    -  misc_feature   bom: basis of mobility region from pBR322
   4329..4520    -  CDS            rop: Rop protein, which maintains plasmids at low copy number; rop
   4537..4917    +  CDS            YPB1_ECOLX: Protein predicted: Swiss-Prot protein existence level 4. From Escherichia coli.
   4989..5280    -  CDS            TcR (fragment): tetracycline efflux protein; tet; confers resistance to tetracycline
   5295..5316    -  protein_bind   CAP binding site: CAP binding activates transcription in the presence of cAMP. E. coli catabolite activator protein
   5329..6411    -  CDS            lacI: lac repressor; lacI; The lac repressor binds to the lac operator to inhibit transcription in E. coli. This inhibition can be relieved by adding lactose or isopropyl-β-D-thiogalactopyranoside (IPTG).
   6412..6489    -  promoter       lacI promoter: lacI
   6497..187     -  CDS            TcR (fragment) (across the origin): tetracycline efflux protein; tet; confers resistance to tetracycline
