[The description below was written by a language model from this plasmid's Addgene catalogue record and pLannotate feature annotations shown in this document.]
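Description:
MZB164 is a bacterial expression plasmid built on the Novagen pET-29b(+) backbone and designed as a cloning-ready vector for producing HaloTag fusion proteins in E. coli. It is selected with kanamycin through an aminoglycoside phosphotransferase gene. It replicates from a ColE1/pBR322-type origin accompanied by the bom region and the rop gene, which matches its listing as low copy. An f1 origin is also present, along with backbone remnants such as tetracycline-resistance fragments that are not functional markers.

The expression cassette is the standard pET arrangement: a T7 promoter followed by a lac operator and the T7 gene 10 ribosome binding site, with a plasmid-borne lacI gene providing repression. Transcription therefore depends on T7 RNA polymerase in the host and is inducible with IPTG, and it ends at the T7 terminator. The open reading frame begins with a polyhistidine tag, catalogued as 10xHis although the automated annotation matched it as 8xHis. This is followed by yeast SUMO (Smt3) and then HaloTag, a modified dehalogenase that bonds covalently to chloroalkane ligands. The record also describes an HRV-3C protease cleavage site and a SwaI restriction site for inserting target sequences by DNA assembly. Neither is annotated in the feature table, so their exact positions are not stated. A short His-tag fragment downstream of HaloTag appears to be residual pET-29b sequence.

The intended use is rapid construction of His-SUMO-tagged, protease-cleavable HaloTag fusions. These can be purified by metal affinity, and the HaloTag allows covalent capture on chloroalkane resin for pulldown experiments.
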