Addgene plasmid #217842: MZB164
Purpose: 10xHis-SUMO (Smt3) fused, HRV-3C cleavable, Halotag for rapid cloning/DNA assembly of pulldown targets via SwaI restriction site for E. coli based protein expression
Depositing lab: Richard Baker. Depositing organization: University of North Carolina at Chapel Hill. Publication: A structure-based mechanism for initiation of AP-3 coated vesicle formation. Begley M, Aragon M, Baker RW. Proc Natl Acad Sci U S A. 2024 Dec 24;121(52):e2411974121. doi: 10.1073/pnas.2411974121. Epub 2024 Dec 20. PubMed 39705307.
Backbone
  Vector backbone: pET-29b(+)
  Backbone manufacturer: Novagen
  Vector type: Bacterial Expression
Growth in bacteria
  Bacterial resistance: Kanamycin, 50 μg/mL
  Growth temperature: 37°C
  Growth strain: DH5alpha
  Copy number: Low Copy
Gene/Insert
  Gene/Insert name: HaloTag
  Species: Synthetic
  Promoter: T7 Promoter
  Tag / fusion protein: 10x His (N terminal on insert); SUMO (SMT3) (N terminal on insert); HaloTag (C terminal on insert)
  Cloning method: Gibson Cloning
  Sequencing primers: 5′ T7 Promoter; 3′ T7 Terminator
Resource information
  A portion of this plasmid was derived from a plasmid made by: Gunther Hollopeter, PhD - Department of Molecular Medicine Cornell University College of Veterinary Medicine
Terms and licenses: Academic/Nonprofit Terms; Industry Terms: Not Available to Industry
How to cite: MZB164 was a gift from Richard Baker (Addgene plasmid # 217842 ; http://n2t.net/addgene:217842 ; RRID:Addgene_217842)
